>Addgene plasmid #56517 | iLOV-Golgi-7 | depositor partial sequence | sequence record 87411 | insert sequence
CGACGTCAGATCCGCTAGCATGAGGCTTCGGGAGCCGCTCCTGAGCGGCAGCGCCGCGATGCCAGGCGCG
TCCCTACAGCGGGCCTGCCGCCTGCTCGTGGCCGTCTGCGCTCTGCACCTTGGCGTCACCCTCGTTTACT
ACCTGGCTGGCCGCGACCTGAGCCGCCTGCCCCAACTGGTCGGAGTCTCCACACCGCTGCAGGGCGGCTC
GAACAGTGCCGCCGCCATCGGGCAGTCCTCCGGGGAGCTCCGGACCGGAGGGGCCAAGGATCCACCGGTC
GCCACCATGATCGAGAAGAACTTCGTGATCACCGACCCCAGACTGCCCGACAACCCCATCATCTTCGCCA
GCGACGGCTTCCTGGAGCTGACCGAGTACAGCAGAGAGGAGATCCTGGGCAGAAACGCCAGATTCCTGCA
GGGCCCCGAGACCGACCAGGCCACCGTGCAGAAGATCAGAGACGCCATCAGAGACCAGAGAGAGACCACC
GTGCAGCTGATCAACTACACCAAGAGCGGCAAGAAGTTCTGGAACCTGCTGCACCTGCAGCCCGTGAGAG
ACCAGAAGGGCGAGCTGCAGTACTTCATCGGCGTGCAGCTGGACGGCAGCGACCACGTGTAAGCGGCCGC
GACTCTAGATCATAATCAGCATACCACATTTGTAGAGGTTTTACTTGCTTTAAAAACCTCCCCACACCTC
CCCCTGAACCTGAACATAAATGATGCA
