>Addgene plasmid #56517 | iLOV-Golgi-7 | addgene partial sequence | sequence record 163104 | CMV-F 5'-CGCAAATGGGCGGTAGGCGTG-3'
GCAGAGCTGGTTTAGTGAACCGTCAGATCCGCTAGCGCTACCGGACTCAGATCTCGAGCTCAAGCTTCGA
ATTCGGCAGCACTTTTCTTTCATTGGGGGGAAGGCGTGAGGAAAGTACCAAACAGCAGCAGACTTTTAAA
CTTTAAACAGACAGGTCTGAGAGCCTGAACTCTCATTTTTCCTTTGACTTCAGCCTCCAAGGAGTTCCAC
CAACTTTGGCGCGCCGGCTTCACTTTCATTAAGTGAAAGAGAGGTGCCCAGACATGGGTGACTGGAGTGC
CTTGGGGAAGCTTCTGGACAAGGTCCAAGCCTACTCCACCGCTGGAGGGAAGGTGTGGCTGTCAGTGCTC
TTCATATTCAGAATCCTGCTCCTGGGGACAGCTGTTGAGTCAGCTTGGGGTGATGAACAGTCTGCCTTTC
GCTGTAACACTCAACAACCTGGCTGCGAAAACGTCTGCTATGACAAGTCCTTCCCCATCTCTCACGTGCG
CTTCTGGGTCCTTCAGATCATATTCGTGTCTGTGCCCACACTCCTGTACTTGGCCCATGTGTTCTATGTG
ATGAGGAAGGAAGAGAAGCTAAACAAGAAAGAAGAGGAGCTCAAAGTGGCCCAGACTGACGGGGTCAACG
TGGAGATGCACCTGAAGCAGATTGAAATCAAGAAGTTCAAGTACGGGATTGAAGAGCACGGCAAGGTGAA
AATGAGGGGCGGCTTGCTGAGAACCTACATCATCAGCATCCTCTTCAAGTCTGTCTTCGAGGTGGCCTTC
CTGCTCATCCAGTGGTACATCTATGGGTTCAGCTTGAGCGCGGTCTACACCTGCAA
