>Addgene plasmid #56517 | iLOV-Golgi-7 | addgene partial sequence | sequence record 164091 | SV40pA-R 5'-GAAATTTGTGATGCTATTGC-3'
CAAGTTAACAACAACAATTGCATTCATTTTATGTTTCAGGTTCAGGGGGAGGTGTGGGAGGTTTTTTAAA
GCAAGTAAAACCTCTACAAATGTGGTATGGCTGATTATGATCTAGAGTCGCGGCCGCTTACACGTGGTCG
CTGCCGTCCAGCTGCACGCCGATGAAGTACTGCAGCTCGCCCTTCTGGTCTCTCACGGGCTGCAGGTGCA
GCAGGTTCCAGAACTTCTTGCCGCTCTTGGTGTAGTTGATCAGCTGCACGGTGGTCTCTCTCTGGTCTCT
GATGGCGTCTCTGATCTTCTGCACGGTGGCCTGGTCGGTCTCGGGGCCCTGCAGGAATCTGGCGTTTCTG
CCCAGGATCTCCTCTCTGCTGTACTCGGTCAGCTCCAGGAAGCCGTCGCTGGCGAAGATGATGGGGTTGT
CGGGCAGTCTGGGGTCGGTGATCACGAAGTTCTTCTCGATCATGGTGGCGACCGGTGGATCCGCAATCTC
CAGGTCATCAGGCCGAGGCCTGCTGCTGGCGCGGCTGCTGGCTCTGCTGGAAGGTCGTTGGTCCACGATG
GCTAATGGCTGGAGTTCATGTCCAGCAGCAACTTTTTTGGCATTCTGGTTGTCGTCGGGGAAATCGAACG
GCTGGGCGTGCGAGTTGGAGATGGTGCTTCCGGCCTGCCCCATGCGATTTTGCTCTGCGCTGTAGTTCGC
C
