[The description below was written by a language model from this plasmid's Addgene catalogue record.]
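Description:
iLOV-Golgi-7 is a mammalian expression plasmid that produces a Golgi-targeted version of the fluorescent protein iLOV. It is built on an iLOV backbone of about 4.75 kb (without insert) and is maintained in E. coli as a high-copy plasmid under kanamycin selection. In mammalian cells a neomycin resistance marker allows G418 selection of stable transfectants. The record gives no feature table, so the specific origins of replication and the arrangement of the resistance cassette are not stated. The listed sequencing primers indicate that the expression cassette sits between a CMV promoter and an SV40 polyadenylation signal.

The insert encodes amino acids 1–82 of human beta-1,4-galactosyltransferase 1 (B4GALT1). This N-terminal region of the enzyme is widely used as a Golgi localization signal because it contains the short cytoplasmic tail, the transmembrane anchor and part of the stem region, which together retain the type II membrane protein in the Golgi complex. Here it is fused to iLOV, a small flavin-binding fluorescent protein derived from a plant phototropin LOV domain, with recorded excitation at 450 nm and emission at 495 nm. The strong constitutive CMV promoter drives expression of the fusion. The record does not explicitly state the order of the two fusion partners or the linker between them; the "7" in the name may refer to linker length, but this is not confirmed.

The construct is intended as a live-cell imaging marker that labels the Golgi complex in transfected mammalian cells. It can be used to check organelle morphology or colocalization, or to assess how iLOV performs as a fusion tag.
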