Addgene plasmid #56517: iLOV-Golgi-7
Purpose: Localization: Golgi Complex, Excitation: 450, Emission: 495
Depositing lab: Michael Davidson. Depositing organization: Florida State University, Tallahassee.
Backbone
  Vector backbone: iLOV
  Backbone size w/o insert (bp): 4750
  Vector type: Mammalian Expression
  Selectable markers: Neomycin (select with G418)
Growth in bacteria
  Bacterial resistance: Kanamycin, 50 μg/mL
  Growth temperature: 37°C
  Growth strain: DH5alpha
  Copy number: High Copy
Gene/Insert
  Gene/Insert name: Golgi (alt name: NM_001497.3)
  Species: H. sapiens (human)
  Mutation: aa 1-82 of NM_001497.3
  Entrez Gene: B4GALT1 (a.k.a. B4GAL-T1, CDG2D, CLDLFIB, GGTB2, GT1, GTB, beta4Gal-T1)
  Promoter: CMV
  Tag / fusion protein: iLOV
  Cloning method: Unknown
  Sequencing primers: 5′ CMV-F; 3′ SV40pA-R
Terms and licenses: Academic/Nonprofit Terms; Industry Terms
Depositor comments: . Excitation = 450; Emission = 495
How to cite: iLOV-Golgi-7 was a gift from Michael Davidson (Addgene plasmid # 56517)
